Addgene plasmid #25202: PP-PMM
Purpose: Bacterial expression for structure determination; may not be full ORF
Depositing lab: Cheryl Arrowsmith. Depositing organization: University of Toronto.
Backbone
  Vector backbone: pET15-MHL
  Backbone manufacturer: SGC
  Backbone size w/o insert (bp): 7737
  Vector type: Bacterial Expression
Growth in bacteria
  Bacterial resistance: Ampicillin, 100 μg/mL
  Growth temperature: 37°C
  Growth strain: DH5alpha
  Copy number: Low Copy
Gene/Insert
  Gene/Insert name: Tb10.70.0370:M1-K245 (alt names: PDB: 3F9R; phosphomannosemutase (TB.10.700.370); PPM)
  Species: Trypanosoma brucei
  Insert size (bp): 735
  Mutation: Contains amino acids M1-K245.
  Tag / fusion protein: His (N terminal on insert)
  Cloning method: Restriction Enzyme
  Sequencing primers: 5′ T7; 3′ T7-term
Terms and licenses: Academic/Nonprofit Terms; Industry Terms: Not Available to Industry
Depositor comments: PDB: 3F9R. http://www.thesgc.org/structures/3F9R/
How to cite: PP-PMM was a gift from Cheryl Arrowsmith (Addgene plasmid # 25202 ; http://n2t.net/addgene:25202 ; RRID:Addgene_25202)
