[The description below was written by a language model from this plasmid's Addgene catalogue record.]
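Description:
PP-PMM is a bacterial expression plasmid built on the pET15-MHL backbone, a structural genomics vector recorded as 7737 bp without insert. It is maintained in E. coli under ampicillin selection and is listed as low copy, with DH5alpha as the propagation strain. No feature table accompanies the record, so the origin of replication and the regulatory elements are not explicitly documented. However, the listed sequencing primers (T7 forward and T7 terminator) indicate that the insert sits between a T7 promoter and T7 terminator. This is the usual arrangement in pET-type vectors, where transcription is driven by T7 RNA polymerase supplied by a suitable expression host.

The insert is a 735 bp fragment encoding residues M1 to K245 of Trypanosoma brucei phosphomannomutase (gene identifier Tb10.70.0370), introduced by restriction enzyme cloning. It is fused to an N-terminal His tag, which allows the recombinant protein to be purified by immobilised metal affinity chromatography. The record does not say whether a protease cleavage site lies between the tag and the protein.

The stated purpose is bacterial expression for structure determination, with the general caveat that such constructs may not carry the complete open reading frame. The construct boundaries should therefore be treated as chosen for crystallography rather than assumed to be the native full-length protein. The depositor links the plasmid to a deposited crystal structure (PDB 3F9R). This makes it a practical source of recombinant parasite phosphomannomutase for structural, biochemical or ligand-binding studies.
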