>Addgene plasmid #25202 | PP-PMM | depositor partial sequence | sequence record 11676 | Author sequence
ATGAAAAGAGTTCTTTTACTCTTTGACGTTGACGGAACGCTAACTCCTCCTCGACTTTGCCAAACGGACG
AAATGAGGGCTTTGATAAAGCGAGCGCGGGGTGCAGGGTTTTGTGTGGGTACAGTTGGAGGATCTGACTT
TGCAAAGCAGGTTGAGCAACTCGGACGTGACGTCCTCACTCAGTTCGATTACGTATTTGCAGAAAATGGT
CTACTGGCGTACCGGAATGGATTAGAGATTCATCGGCAAAGTTTGTTGAATGCACTTGGAAACGACCGCA
TTGTAAAATTTGTTAAGAAAACGCTGCGACTCATTGCTGACCTTGATATTCCGGTCCAGAGGGGCACATT
TGTCGAATATAGGAATGGTATGATAAACGTTTCGCCGATAGGACGCAACTGCTCCCAGGCTGAGAGAGAT
GAATTTGAAGTTTATGATAACGAACACAGAGTCCGTGCAAGCTTAATTGCGGAGCTGGAGAAGAGCTTCC
CCGATTTTGGGCTGAAATACTCTATTGGTGGACAGATAAGCTTTGATGTCTTTCCAGTAGGCTGGGACAA
AACCTATTGTTTGCAGTTTGTTGAAGACGACTTCGAGGAGATCCACTTTTTTGGCGATAAGACCCAAGAA
GGTGGAAATGACTACGAAATTTACACGGACAAGCGGACTATTGGGCACAAAGTTACTTCCTACAAAGATA
CCATTGCAGAGGTGGAAAAAATAATTGCCATGAAG
