>Addgene plasmid #25202 | PP-PMM | addgene partial sequence | sequence record 31282 | 25202 with T7
ATTCCCTCTGAATATTTTGTTTAACTTTAAGAAGGAGATATACCATGCATCATCATCATCATCACAGCAG
CGGCAGAGAAAACTTGTATTTCCAGGGCATGAAAAGAGTTCTTTTACTCTTTGACGTTGACGGAACGCTA
ACTCCTCCTCGACTTTGCCAAACGGACGAAATGAGGGCTTTGATAAAGCGAGCGCGGGGTGCAGGGTTTT
GTGTGGGTACAGTTGGAGGATCTGACTTTGCAAAGCAGGTTGAGCAACTCGGACGTGACGTCCTCACTCA
GTTCGATTACGTATTTGCAGAAAATGGTCTACTGGCGTACCGGAATGGATTAGAGATTCATCGGCAAAGT
TTGTTGAATGCACTTGGAAACGACCGCATTGTAAAATTTGTTAAGAAAACGCTGCGACTCATTGCTGACC
TTGATATTCCGGTCCAGAGGGGCACATTTGTCGAATATAGGAATGGTATGATAAACGTTTCGCCGATAGG
ACGCAACTGCTCCCAGGCTGAGAGAGATGAATTTGAAGTTTATGATAACGAACACAGAGTCCGTGCAAGC
TTAATTGCGGAGCTGGAGAAGAGCTTCCCCGATTTTGGGCTGAAATACTCTATTGGTGGACAGATAAGCT
TTGATGTCTTTCCAGTAGGCTGGGACAAAACCTATTGTTTGCAGTTTGTTGAAGACGACTTCGAGGAGAT
CCACTTTTTTGGCGATAAGACCCAAGAAGGTGGAAATGACTACGAAATTTACACGGACAAGCGGACTATT
GGGCACAAAGTTACTTCCTACAAAGATACCATTGCAGAGGTGGAAAAAATAATTGCCATGAAGTGATGAC
GAAGCTTGCGGCCGCACTC
